>Addgene plasmid #216965 | pET26b(modified)-F-Lg | addgene full sequence | sequence record 445075 | Addgene NGS Result
TTGGCGAATGGG
[124 nt withheld, positions 13-136]
C
[91 nt withheld, positions 138-228]
A
[49 nt withheld, positions 230-278]
CCTTTGACGTTGGAGTCCACGTTCTTT
[37 nt withheld, positions 306-342]
ACCCTATCTCGGTCTATTCTTTTGATTTATAAGGGATTTTGCCGATTTCGGCCTATTGGTTAAAAAATGA
GCTGATTTAACAAAAATTTAACGCGAATTTTAACAAAATATTAACGCTTACAATTTAGGTGGCACTTTTC
GGGGAAATGTGCGCGGAACCCCTATTTGTTTATTTTTCTAAATACATTCAAATATGTATCCGCTCATGAA
TTAATTCTTATTTGCCGACTACCTTGGTGATCTCGCCTTTCACGTAGTGGACAAATTCTTCCAACTGATC
TGCGCGCGAGGCCAAGCGATCTTCTTCTTGTCCAAGATAAGCCTGTCTAGCTTCAAGTATGACGGGCTGA
TACTGGGCCGGCAGGCGCTCCATTGCCCAGTCGGCAGCGACATCCTTCGGCGCGATTTTGCCGGTTACTG
CGCTGTACCAAATGCGGGACAACGTAAGCACTACATTTCGCTCATCGCCAGCCCAGTCGGGCGGCGAGTT
CCATAGCGTTAAGGTTTCATTTAGCGCCTCAAATAGATCCTGTTCAGGAACCGGATCAAAGAGTTCCTCC
GCCGCTGGACCTACCAAGGCAACGCTATGTTCTCTTGCTTTTGTCAGCAAGATAGCCAGATCAATGTCGA
TCGTGGCTGGCTCGAAGATACCTGCAAGAATGTCATTGCGCTGCCATTCTCCAAATTGCAGTTCGCGCTT
AGCTGGATAACGCCACGGAATGATGTCGTCGTGCACAACAATGGTGACTTCTACAGCGCGGAGAATCTCG
CTCTCTCCAGGGGAAGCCGAAGTTTCCAAAAGGTCGTTGATCAAAGCTCGCCGCGTTGTTTCATCAAGCC
TTACGGTCACCGTAACCAGCAAATCAATATCACTGTGTGGCTTCAGGCCGCCATCCACTGCGGAGCCGTA
CAAATGTACGGCCAGCAACGTCGGTTCGAGATGGCGCTCGATGACGCCAACTACCTCTGATAGTTGAGTC
GATACTTCGGCGATCACCGCTTCCCTCATAACACCCCTTGTATTACTGTTTATGTAAGCAGACAGTTTTA
TTGTTCATGACCAAAATCCCTTAACGTGAGTTTTCGTTCCACTGAGCGTCAGACCCCGTAGAAAAGATCA
AAGGATCTTCGATCAAAGGATCTTCTTGAGATCCTTTTTTTCTGCGCGTAATCTTTTGCCCTGTAAACGA
AAAAACCACCTGGGGAGGTGGTTTGATCGAAGGTTAAGCAGTTCCCCAACTGACTTAACCTTCGAAAAAA
CCACCTGGGGAGGTGGTTTGATCGAAGGTTAAGTCAGTTGGGGAACTGCTTAACCGTGGTAACTGGCTTT
CGCAGAGCACAGCAACCAAATCTGTCCTTCCAGTGTAGCCGGACTTTGGCGCACACTTCAAGAGCAACCG
CGTGTTTAGCTAAACAAATCCTCTGCGAACTCCCAGTTACCAATGGCTGCTGCCAGTGGCGTTTTACCGT
GCTTTTCCGGGTTGGACTCAAGTGAACAGTTACCGGATAAGGCGCAGCAGTCGGGCTGAACGGGGAGTTC
TTGCTTACAGCCCAGCTTGGAGCGAACGACCTACACCGAGCCGAGATACCAGTGTGTGAGCTATGAGAAA
GCGCCACACTTCCCGTAAGGGAGAAAGGCGGAACAGGTATCCGGTAAACGGCAGGGTCGGAACAGGAGAG
CGCAAGAGGGAGCGACCCGCCGGAAACGGTGGGGATCTTTAAGTCCTGTCGGGTTTCGCCCGTACTGTCA
GATTCATGGTTGAGCCTCACGGCTCCCACAGATGCACCGGAAAAGCGTCTGTTTATGTGAACTCTGGCAG
GAGGGCGGAGCCTATGGAAAAACGCCACCGGCGCGGCCCTGCTGTTTTGCCTCACATGTTAGTCCCCTGC
TTATCCACGGAATCTGTGGGTAACTTTGTATGTGTCCGCAGCGCAACGCCAGCAACGCGGCCTTTTTACG
GTTCCTGGCCTTTTGCTGGCCTTTTGCTCACATGTTCTTTCCTGCGTTATCCCCTGATTCTGTGGATAAC
CGTATTACCGCCTTTGAGTGAGCTGATACCGCTCGCCGCAGCCGAACGACCGAGCGCAGCGAGTCAGTGA
GCGAGGAAGCGGAAGAGCGCCTGATGCGGTATTTTCTCCTTACGCATCTGTGCGGTATTTCACACCGCAA
TGGTGCACTCTCAGTACAATCTGCTCTGATGCCGCATAGTTAAGCCAGTATACACTCCGCTATCGCTACG
TGACTGGGTCATGGCTGCGCCCCGACACCCGCCAACACCCGCTGACGCGCCCTGACGGGCTTGTCTGCTC
CCGGCATCCGCTTACAGACAAGCTGTGACCGTCTCCGGGAGCTGCATGTGTCAGAGGTTTTCACCGTCAT
CACCGAAACGCGCGAGGCAGCTGCGGTAAAGCTCATCAGCGTGGTCGTGAAGCGATTCACAGATGTCTGC
CTGTTCATCCGCGTCCAGCTCGTTGAGTTTCTCCAGAAGCGTTAATGTCTGGCTTCTGATAAAGCGGGCC
ATGTTAAGGGCGGTTTTTTCCTGTTTGGTCACTGATGCCTCCGTGTAAGGGGGATTTCTGTTCATGGGGG
TAATGATACCGATGAAACGAGAGAGGATGCTCACGATACGGGTTACTGATGATGAACATGCCCGGTTACT
GGAACGTTGTGAGGGTAAACAACTGGCGGTATGGATGCGGCGGGACCAGAGAAAAATCACTCAGGGTCAA
TGCCAGCGCTTCGTTAATACAGATGTAGGTGTTCCACAGGGTAGCCAGCAGCATCCTGCGATGCAGATCC
GGAACATAATGGTGCAGGGCGCTGACTTCCGCGTTTCCAGACTTTACGAAACACGGAAACCGAAGACCAT
TCATGTTGTTGCTCAGGTCGCAGACGTTTTGCAGCAGCAGTCGCTTCACGTTCGCTCGCGTATCGGTGAT
TCATTCTGCTAACCAGTAAGGCAACCCCGCCAGCCTAGCCGGGTCCTCAACGACAGGAGCACGATCATGC
GCACCCGTGGGGCCGCCATGCCGGCGATAATGGCCTGCTTCTCGCCGAAACGTTTGGTGGCGGGACCAGT
GACGAAGGCTTGAGCGAGGGCGTGCAAGATTCCGAATACCGCAAGCGACAGGCCGATCATCGTCGCGCTC
CAGCGAAAGCGGTCCTCGCCGAAAATGACCCAGAGCGCTGCCGGCACCTGTCCTACGAGTTGCATGATAA
AGAAGACAGTCATAAGTGCGGCGACGATAGTCATGCCCCGCGCCCACCGGAAGGAGCTGACTGGGTTGAA
GGCTCTCAAGGGCATCGGTCGAGATCCCGGTGCCTAATGAGTGAGCTAACTTACATTAATTGCGTTGCGC
TCACTGCCCGCTTTCCAGTCGGGAAACCTGTCGTGCCAGCTGCATTAATGAATCGGCCAACGCGCGGGGA
GAGGCGGTTTGCGTATTGGGCGCCAGGGTGGTTTTTCTTTTCACCAGTGAGACGGGCAACAGCTGATTGC
CCTTCACCGCCTGGCCCTGAGAGAGTTGCAGCAAGCGGTCCACGCTGGTTTGCCCCAGCAGGCGAAAATC
CTGTTTGATGGTGGTTAACGGCGGGATATAACATGAGCTGTCTTCGGTATCGTCGTATCCCACTACCGAG
ATATCCGCACCAACGCGCAGCCCGGACTCGGTAATGGCGCGCATTGCGCCCAGCGCCATCTGATCGTTGG
CAACCAGCATCGCAGTGGGAACGATGCCCTCATTCAGCATTTGCATGGTTTGTTGAAAACCGGACATGGC
ACTCCAGTCGCCTTCCCGTTCCGCTATCGGCTGAATTTGATTGCGAGTGAGATATTTATGCCAGCCAGCC
AGACGCAGACGCGCCGAGACAGAACTTAATGGGCCCGCTAACAGCGCGATTTGCTGGTGACCCAATGCGA
CCAGATGCTCCACGCCCAGTCGCGTACCGTCTTCATGGGAGAAAATAATACTGTTGATGGGTGTCTGGTC
AGAGACATCAAGAAATAACGCCGGAACATTAGTGCAGGCAGCTTCCACAGCAATGGCATCCTGGTCATCC
AGCGGATAGTTAATGATCAGCCCACTGACGCGTTGCGCGAGAAGATTGTGCACCGCCGCTTTACAGGCTT
CGACGCCGCTTCGTTCTACCATCGACACCACCACGCTGGCACCCAGTTGATCGGCGCGAGATTTAATCGC
CGCGACAATTTGCGACGGCGCGTGCAGGGCCAGACTGGAGGTGGCAACGCCAATCAGCAACGACTGTTTG
CCCGCCAGTTGTTGTGCCACGCGGTTGGGAATGTAATTCAGCTCCGCCATCGCCGCTTCCACTTTTTCCC
GCGTTTTCGCAGAAACGTGGCTGGCCTGGTTCACCACGCGGGAAACGGTCTGATAAGAGACACCGGCATA
CTCTGCGACATCGTATAACGTTACTGGTTTCACATTCACCACCCTGAATTGACTCTCTTCCGGGCGCTAT
CATGCCATACCGCGAAAGGTTTTGCGCCATTCGATGGTGTCCGGGATCTCGACGCTCTCCCTTATGCGAC
TCCTGCATTAGGAAGCAGCCCAGTAGTAGGTTGAGGCCGTTGAGCACCGCCGCCGCAAGGAATGGTGCAT
GCAAGGAGATGGCGCCCAACAGTCCCCCGGCCACGGGGCCTGCCACCATACCCACGCCGAAACAAGCGCT
CATGAGCCCGAAGTGGCGAGCCCGATCTTCCCCATCGGTGATGTCGGCGATATAGGCGCCAGCAACCGCA
CCTGTGGCGCCGGTGATGCCGGCCACGATGCGTCCGGCGTAGAGGATCGAGATCTCGATCCCGCGAAATT
AATACGACTCACTATAGGGGAATTGTGAGCGGATAACAATTCCCCTCTAGAAATAATTTTGTTTACTTTA
AGAAGGAGATATACATATGAGTGAAACAAACGAAACAGGTATTTATATTTTTAGCGCCATTCAAACGGAT
AAAGACGAAGAATTTGGCGCCGTGGAAGTAGAAGGAACAAAAGCTGAAACATTTTTGATTCGCTACAAAG
ACGCGGCTATGGTAGCAGCTGAAGTACCGATGAAAATTTATCATCCTAATCGCCAAAATTTATTAATGCA
TCAAAACGCAGTAGCAGCGATTATGGACAAGAACGATACGGTTATTCCAATCAGCTTTGGGAATGTATTC
AAATCAAAAGAAGACGTAAAAGTTCTTTTGGAAAACCTTTATCCGCAGTTTGAAAAGCTGTTTCCAGCGA
TCAAAGGAAAAATTGAAGTCGGTTTAAAAGTAATTGGGAAAAAAGAATGGCTTGAGAAAAAAGTAAACGA
AAATCCTGAACTTGAGAAAGTATCAGCATCCGTAAAAGGAAAATCAGAAGCAGCCGGTTATTATGAGCGT
ATTCAACTTGGAGGAATGGCTCAAAAGATGTTTACTTCCCTGCAAAAAGAAGTCAAGACAGATGTGTTTT
CTCCGCTTGAAGAAGCAGCGGAAGCAGCAAAAGCAAATGAGCCAACGGGCGAAACGATGCTTTTAAACGC
GTCTTTCTTAATTAACCGAGAAGATGAAGCGAAGTTTGATGAAAAAGTAAATGAAGCGCATGAAAACTGG
AAAGACAAAGCCGATTTTCATTACAGCGGTCCTTGGCCTGCTTATAATTTTGTGAACATTCGCCTAAAAG
TAGAAGAGAAAGTTTCTCAAGGCAGTTCAGGTGGTGGCGGGAGCGGAGGTGGAGGCTCGAGCGGTGTCTT
CACACTCGAAGATTTCGTTGGGGACTGGGAACAGACAGCCGCCTACAACCTGGACCAAGTCCTTGAACAG
GGAGGTGTGTCCAGTTTGCTGCAGAATCTCGCCGTGTCCGTAACTCCGATCCAAAGGATTGTCCGGAGCG
GTGAAAATGCCCTGAAGATCGACATCCATGTCATCATCCCGTATGAAGGTCTGAGCGCCGACCAAATGGC
CCAGATCGAAGAGGTGTTTAAGGTGGTGTACCCTGTGGATGATCATCACTTTAAGGTGATCCTGCCCTAT
GGCACACTGGTAATCGACGGGGTTACGCCGAACATGCTGAACTATTTCGGACGGCCGTATGAAGGCATCG
CCGTGTTCGACGGCAAAAAGATCACTGTAACAGGGACCCTGTGGAACGGCAACAAAATTATCGACGAGCG
CCTGATCACCCCCGACGGCTCCATGCTGTTCCGAGTAACCATCAACGATTATAAAGATGATGATGATAAA
AGCTGAGGCTGTTTTGGCGGATGAGAGAAGATTGAGATCCGGCTGCTAACAAAGCCCGAAAGGAAGCTGA
GTTGGCTGCTGCCACCGCTGAGCAATAACTAGCATAACCCCTTGGGGCCTCTAAACGGGTCTTGAGGGGT
TTTTTGCTGAAAGGAGGAACTATATCCGGA
Features (pLannotate 1.2.2; 19 found; start..end, strand, type, name):
     13..441     +  rep_origin     f1 ori (sequence partly withheld): f1 bacteriophage origin of replication; arrow indicates direction of (+) strand synthesis
    494..551     +  promoter       AmpR promoter (fragment): bla
    560..1351    -  CDS            SmR: aminoglycoside adenylyltransferase (Murphy, 1985); aadA; confers resistance to spectinomycin and streptomycin
   1473..1570    +  rep_origin     CloDF13 ori (fragment): Plasmids containing the CloDF13 (CDF) origin of replication can be propagated in E. coli cells that contain additional plasmids with compatible origins.
   1595..2276    +  rep_origin     CloDF13 ori (fragment): Plasmids containing the CloDF13 (CDF) origin of replication can be propagated in E. coli cells that contain additional plasmids with compatible origins.
   2324..2457    +  rep_origin     RSF ori (fragment): Plasmids containing the RSF 1030 origin of replication can be propagated in E. coli cells that contain additional plasmids with compatible origins.
   2462..2601    -  misc_feature   bom: basis of mobility region from pBR322
   2703..2894    -  CDS            rop: Rop protein, which maintains plasmids at low copy number; rop
   2911..3291    +  CDS            YPB1_ECOLX: Protein predicted: Swiss-Prot protein existence level 4. From Escherichia coli.
   3363..3654    -  CDS            TcR (fragment): tetracycline efflux protein; tet; confers resistance to tetracycline
   3669..3690    -  protein_bind   CAP binding site: CAP binding activates transcription in the presence of cAMP. E. coli catabolite activator protein
   3703..4785    -  CDS            lacI: lac repressor; lacI; The lac repressor binds to the lac operator to inhibit transcription in E. coli. This inhibition can be relieved by adding lactose or isopropyl-β-D-thiogalactopyranoside (IPTG).
   4786..4863    -  promoter       lacI promoter: lacI
   4871..5150    -  CDS            TcR (fragment): tetracycline efflux protein; tet; confers resistance to tetracycline
   5172..5190    +  promoter       T7 promoter: promoter for bacteriophage T7 RNA polymerase
   5191..5215    +  protein_bind   lac operator: The lac repressor binds to the lac operator to inhibit transcription in E. coli. This inhibition can be relieved by adding lactose or isopropyl-β-D-thiogalactopyranoside (IPTG). lac repressor encoded by lacI
   6078..6549    +  CDS            Nluc (fragment): NanoLuc® luciferase human codon-optimized
   6614..6663    +  CDS            SET1 (fragment): solubility-enhancement tag derived from T7 phage gene 10B
   6671..6718    +  terminator     T7 terminator: transcription terminator for bacteriophage T7 RNA polymerase
