[The description below was written by a language model from this plasmid's Addgene catalogue record and pLannotate feature annotations shown in this document.]
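Description:
pET26b(modified)-F-Lg is a bacterial expression plasmid of about 6.7 kb, built on a modified pET26b backbone, that produces the gas vesicle protein GvpF from Priestia megaterium joined through a linker to the Large BiT fragment of split NanoLuc luciferase, with a FLAG epitope at the C-terminal end. Transcription is driven by a T7 promoter followed directly by a lac operator, and a lacI gene with its own promoter is carried on the plasmid. Expression therefore requires a host supplying T7 RNA polymerase and is held off by lac repressor until induced with IPTG or lactose. A T7 terminator closes the cassette. The feature table annotates the Large BiT portion as a NanoLuc fragment. The GvpF coding region is not annotated, but presumably occupies the unannotated stretch between the lac operator and that fragment. A short hit labelled as a solubility tag fragment just before the terminator may be an annotation artefact, since the catalogue entry mentions no such tag.

The "modified" backbone differs from standard pET26b in its maintenance functions. Selection is by spectinomycin through the aadA (SmR) gene, and replication relies on a CloDF13 origin, annotated in two fragments next to a small piece of RSF origin. The bom, rop and f1 ori elements, along with remnants of a tetracycline resistance gene, are also present, and the plasmid is recorded as low copy. The CloDF13 origin is compatible with other common replicons, so a second plasmid can be co-maintained in the same cell. This suits the plasmid's apparent role in split-luciferase complementation assays, where luminescence is restored when the Large BiT fusion is brought close to a partner carrying the complementary small fragment. The associated study used this approach to map protein–protein interactions involved in gas vesicle assembly.
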