Addgene plasmid #216965: pET26b(modified)-F-Lg
Purpose: Expression of GvpF-Linker-Large BiT
Depositing lab: George Lu. Depositing organization: Rice University. Publication: Elucidating the assembly of gas vesicles by systematic protein-protein interaction analysis. Iburg M, Anderson AP, Wong VT, Anton ED, He A, Lu GJ. EMBO J. 2024 Oct;43(19):4156-4172. doi: 10.1038/s44318-024-00178-2. Epub 2024 Sep 3. PubMed 39227754.
Backbone
  Vector backbone: pET26b
  Vector type: Bacterial Expression
Growth in bacteria
  Bacterial resistance: Spectinomycin, 50 μg/mL
  Growth temperature: 30°C
  Growth strain: DH5alpha
  Copy number: Low Copy
Gene/Insert
  Gene/Insert name: GvpF-Linker-Large BiT
  Species: Synthetic; Priestia megaterium
  Tag / fusion protein: Split Nanoluciferase LargeBiT-FLAG (C terminal on insert)
  Cloning method: Gibson Cloning
Terms and licenses: Academic/Nonprofit Terms; Industry Terms: Not Available to Industry
Depositor comments: Please visit https://www.biorxiv.org/content/10.1101/2023.07.23.550228v1 for bioRxiv preprint.
How to cite: pET26b(modified)-F-Lg was a gift from George Lu (Addgene plasmid # 216965 ; http://n2t.net/addgene:216965 ; RRID:Addgene_216965)
